Addgene plasmid #202559: AAV-P3-evoCjCas9-ABE8e_gRNA
Purpose: P3-evoCjCas9-ABE8e and hU6-BsmBI-gRNA in AAV2 backbone (ITRs)
Depositing lab: Gerald Schwank. Depositing organization: University of Zurich. Publication: Continuous directed evolution of a compact CjCas9 variant with broad PAM compatibility. Schmidheini L, Mathis N, Marquart KF, Rothgangl T, Kissling L, Bock D, Chanez C, Wang JP, Jinek M, Schwank G. Nat Chem Biol. 2023 Sep 21. doi: 10.1038/s41589-023-01427-x. PubMed 37735239.
Backbone
  Vector backbone: AAV2
  Vector type: AAV
Growth in bacteria
  Bacterial resistance: Ampicillin, 100 μg/mL
  Growth temperature: 37°C
  Growth strain: NEB Stable
  Copy number: High Copy
Gene/Insert
  Gene/Insert name: evoCjCas9-ABE8e
  Species: Synthetic
Terms and licenses: Academic/Nonprofit Terms; Industry Terms: Not Available to Industry
How to cite: AAV-P3-evoCjCas9-ABE8e_gRNA was a gift from Gerald Schwank (Addgene plasmid # 202559 ; http://n2t.net/addgene:202559 ; RRID:Addgene_202559)
