[The description below was written by a language model from this plasmid's Addgene catalogue record and pLannotate feature annotations shown in this document.]
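Description:
AAV-P3-evoCjCas9-ABE8e_gRNA is an all-in-one adeno-associated virus transfer plasmid (about 7.9 kb) that places a compact adenine base editor and its guide RNA cassette between AAV2 inverted terminal repeats, so that both components can be packaged into a single AAV particle. It is propagated in E. coli through a high-copy ColE1/pUC-type origin with ampicillin selection (AmpR with its own promoter). The backbone also carries an f1 origin and leftover lac elements (lacZα and lacI fragments, CAP site, lac promoter and operator) outside the ITRs. A recombination-deficient strain is listed for growth, which is usual for ITR-containing plasmids.

The main payload is a synthetic fusion of an E. coli TadA-derived deaminase domain (the ABE8e variant, per the name) to a Campylobacter jejuni Cas9. This evoCjCas9 is a variant obtained by continuous directed evolution for broad PAM compatibility. The fusion is driven by a promoter called P3, which the feature table does not annotate and the record does not further define. It presumably lies in the unannotated region between the left ITR and a chimeric β-globin/immunoglobulin intron that precedes the coding sequence. A bovine growth hormone polyadenylation signal terminates the transcript. Downstream, in the opposite orientation, a human U6 RNA polymerase III promoter drives a CjCas9 guide RNA scaffold, with BsmBI sites for inserting a chosen spacer.

The small size of CjCas9 is what allows the editor and guide to fit within AAV packaging limits. The construct is meant for producing recombinant AAV that delivers A-to-G base editing to mammalian cells or tissues once a target-specific spacer has been cloned in.
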