Features (pLannotate 1.2.2; 17 found; start..end, strand, type, name):
    451..583     +  intron         chimeric intron: chimera between introns from human β-globin and immunoglobulin heavy chain genes
    651..1142    +  CDS            tadA: TADA_ECOLI - Also known as yfhC. Experimental evidence at protein level: Swiss-Prot protein existence level 1. Catalyzes the deamination of adenosine to inosine at the wobble position 34 of tRNA(Arg2). Essential for cell viability. From Escherichia coli (strain K12).
   1245..4193    +  CDS            cas9: CAS9_CAMJE - Experimental evidence at protein level: Swiss-Prot protein existence level 1. CRISPR (clustered regularly interspaced short palindromic repeat) is an adaptive immune system that provides protection against mobile genetic elements (viruses, transposable elements and conjugative plasmids). CRISPR clusters contain spacers, sequences complementary to antecedent mobile elements, and target invading nucleic acids. CRISPR clusters are transcribed and processed into CRISPR RNA (crRNA). In type II CRISPR systems correct processing of pre-crRNA requires a trans- encoded small RNA (tracrRNA)
   4270..4494    +  polyA_signal   bGH poly(A) signal: bovine growth hormone polyadenylation signal
   4514..4582    -  misc_RNA       Cj gRNA scaffold (fragment): guide RNA scaffold for the Campylobacter jejuni CRISPR/Cas9 system (Kim et al., 2016)
   4718..4958    -  promoter       U6 promoter: RNA polymerase III promoter for human U6 snRNA
   4959..5089    +  repeat_region  AAV2 ITR (fragment): inverted terminal repeat of adeno-associated virus serotype 2 inverted
   5103..5260    +  CDS            lacZα (fragment): LacZα fragment of β-galactosidase; lacZ fragment
   5265..5693    +  rep_origin     f1 ori (sequence partly withheld): f1 bacteriophage origin of replication; arrow indicates direction of (+) strand synthesis
   5746..5850    +  promoter       AmpR promoter: bla
   5851..6711    +  CDS            AmpR: β-lactamase; bla; confers resistance to ampicillin, carbenicillin, and related antibiotics
   6882..7470    +  rep_origin     ori: high-copy-number ColE1/pMB1/pBR322/pUC origin of replication
   7653..7745    +  CDS            lacI (fragment): lac repressor; lacI; The lac repressor binds to the lac operator to inhibit transcription in E. coli. This inhibition can be relieved by adding lactose or isopropyl-β-D-thiogalactopyranoside (IPTG).
   7758..7779    +  protein_bind   CAP binding site: CAP binding activates transcription in the presence of cAMP. E. coli catabolite activator protein
   7794..7824    +  promoter       lac promoter: promoter for the E. coli lac operon
   7832..7848    +  protein_bind   lac operator: The lac repressor binds to the lac operator to inhibit transcription in E. coli. This inhibition can be relieved by adding lactose or isopropyl-β-D-thiogalactopyranoside (IPTG). lac repressor encoded by lacI
   7898..130     -  repeat_region  AAV2 ITR (fragment) (across the origin): inverted terminal repeat of adeno-associated virus serotype 2 inverted
>Addgene plasmid #202559 | AAV-P3-evoCjCas9-ABE8e_gRNA | addgene full sequence | sequence record 400578 | Addgene NGS Result
CTGCGCGCTCGCTCGCTCACTGAGGCCGCCCGGGCAAAGCCCGGGCGTCGGGCGACCTTTGGTCGCCCGG
CCTCAGTGAGCGAGCGAGCGCGCAGAGAGGGAGTGGCCAACTCCATCACTAGGGGTTCCTACCGGCGCGC
CGGGGGAGGCTGCTGGTGAATATTAACCAAGGTCACCCCAGTTATCGGAGGAGCAAACAGGGGCTAAGTC
CACACGCGTGGTACCGTCTGTCTGCACATTTCGTAGAGCGAGTGTTCCGATACTCTAATCTCCCTAGGCA
AGGTTCATATTTGTGTAGGTTACTTATTCTCCTTTTGTTGACTAAGTCAATAATCAGAATCAGCAGGTTT
GGAGTCAGCTTGGCAGGGATCAGCAGCCTGGGTTGGAAGGAGGGGGTATAAAAGCCCCTTCACCAGGAGA
AGCCGTCACACAGATCCACAAGCTCCTGGGGTAAGTATCAAGGTTACAAGACAGGTTTAAGGAGACCAAT
AGAAACTGGGCTTGTCGAGACAGAGAAGACTCTTGCGTTTCTGATAGGCACCTATTGGTCTTACTGACAT
CCACTTTGCCTTTCTCTCCACAGGGCCGCCACCATGAAACGGACAGCCGACGGAAGCGAGTTCGAGTCAC
CAAAGAAGAAGCGGAAAGTCTCTGAGGTGGAGTTTTCCCACGAGTACTGGATGAGACATGCCCTGACCCT
GGCCAAGAGGGCACGGGATGAGAGGGAGGTGCCTGTGGGAGCCGTGCTGGTGCTGAACAATAGAGTGATC
GGCGAGGGCTGGAACAGAGCCATCGGCCTGCACGACCCAACAGCCCATGCCGAAATTATGGCCCTGAGAC
AGGGCGGCCTGGTCATGCAGAACTACAGACTGATTGACGCCACCCTGTACGTGACATTCGAGCCTTGCGT
GATGTGCGCCGGCGCCATGATCCACTCTAGGATCGGCCGCGTGGTGTTTGGCGTGAGGAACTCAAAAAGA
GGCGCCGCAGGCTCCCTGATGAACGTGCTGAACTACCCCGGCATGAATCACCGCGTCGAAATTACCGAGG
GAATCCTGGCAGATGAATGTGCCGCCCTGCTGTGCGATTTCTATCGGATGCCTAGACAGGTGTTCAATGC
TCAGAAGAAGGCCCAGAGCTCCATCAACTCCGGAGGATCTAGCGGAGGCTCCTCTGGCTCTGAGACACCT
GGCACAAGCGAGAGCGCAACACCTGAAAGCAGCGGGGGCAGCAGCGGGGGGTCAGCCCGCATCCTGGCCT
TTGCCATCGGCATCAGCAGCATCGGATGGGCCTTCAGCGAGAATGACGAGCTGAAGGACTGCGGTGTGAG
AATCTTTACAAAGGTCGAGAACCCCAAGACCGGCGAAAGCCTGGCGCTGCCAAGACGGCTGGCCCGGTCT
GCTCGGAAGAGATACGCCCGGAGAAAAGCCAGACTGAATCACCTGAAACACCTGATCGCCAACGAGTTCA
AACTGAACTACGAGGACTACCAGAGCTTCGATGAGAGCTTGGCTAAGGCCTACAAAGGCAGCCTGATCAG
CCCCTACGAGCTGAGATTCAGAGCTCTGAATGAGCTCCTGAGCAAGCAGGACTTCGCTAGAGTGATCCTG
CACATCGCCAAGCGAAGAGGCTACGACGACATCAAGAACTCTGATGACAAGGAGAAGGGCGCCATTCTGA
AAGCCATCAAGCAGAACGAAGAGAAACTGGCCAATTACCAGAGCGTGGGCGAGTACCTGTACAAGGAGTA
CTTCCAGAAGTTCAAAGAAAATAGCAAAGAGTTCACCAACGTGCGGAACAAGAAGGAGTCTTATGAAAGA
TGTATCGCCCAGAGCTTCCTGAAAGACGAGCTGAAACTGATCTTCAAGAAGCAAAGAGAGTTTGGCTTCA
GCTTCAGCAAAAAATTTGAAGAAGAGGTGCTGTCTGTCGCCTTCTACAAGAGGGCTCTGAAGGACTTCAG
CCACCTGGTGGGCAATTGCAGCTTTTTCACAGACGAAAAGCGGGCCCCTAAGAACAGCCCTCTGGCCTTC
ATGTTCGTGGCTCTGACCAGAATCATCAACCTGCTGAACAACCTGAAAAATACCGAGGGCATCCTCTATA
CCAAGGACGATCTGAACGCCCTGCTGAATGAGGTGCTCAAGAATGGCACCCTGACCTACAAGCAAACAAA
AAAACTGCTGGGCCTGTCTGACGACTACGAGTTTAAAGGCGAGAAGGGCACCTATTTCATCGAATTTAAG
AAGTACAAGGAATTCATCAAGGCACTGGGCGAACACAACCTGTCTCAGGACGACCTGAACGAGATCGCCA
AGGACATCACCCTGATCAAGGATGAGATCAAGCTGAAAAAAGCTCTGGCCAAGTACGACCTGAATCAAAA
CCAGATCGACAGCTTAAGCAAGCTGGAATTTAAGGATCACCTGAACATCTCCTTTAAGGCCCTGAAGCTG
GTGACCCCACTGATGCTGGAAGGAAAGAAGTACGACGAAGCATGCAACGAGCTTAACCTGAAGGTTGCTA
TCAACGAGGATAAGAAGGATTTCCTGCCTGCCTTTAACGAGACATACTACAAGGATGAGGTGACCAACCC
CGTGGTGCTGAGAGCTATCAAAGAGTACAGAAAGGTGCTGAACGCCCTGCTGAAGAAGTACGGCAAGGTC
CACAAGATCAATATTGAGCTGGCCCGGGAGGTTGGAAAGAACCACTCTCAGAGAGCAAAGATCGAGAAGG
AGCAAAACGAGAACTACAAAGCGAAGAAGGACGCCGAACTGGAGTGCGAGAAGCTTGGCCTGAAGATCAA
CTCTAAGAATATCCTGAAACTCAGACTTTTCAAAGAACAGAAGGAATTCTGTGCCTACAGCGGCGAGAAG
ATCAAAATTTCTGACCTGCAGGATGAAAAGATGCTGGAGATCGACCACATCTACCCTTACTCCAGAAGCT
TCGACGACAGCTATATGAACAAAGTGCTGGTGTTCACAAAGCAGAACCAGGAGAAGCTGAATCAGACCCC
TTTCGAGGCCTTCGGCAATGACTCCGCCAAGTGGCAGAAAATCGAGGTGCTGGCCAAAAACCTGCCAACC
AAGAAACAGAAGAGAATCCTCGACAAGAACTACAAGGACAAGGAACAGAAGAACTTCAAGGATCGGAACC
TGAACGACACCCGGTACATCGCCAGGCTGGTGTTAAATTACACCAAGGACTACCTGGATTTCCTGCCCCT
GAGCGACGACGAGAACACCAAGCTGAACGACACACAGAAGGGCAGCAAGGTGCACGTGGAAGCCAAGAGC
GGCATGCTGACCAGCGCACTGCGCCACACTTGGGGCTTCAGCGCTAAGGACCGGAACAACCACCTGCATC
ACGCCATCGATGCCGTGATCATAGCCTACGCCAACAACTCAATCGTGAAAGCTTTCAGTGACTTTAAGAA
AGAACAGGAGAGCAACTCTGCCGAACTGTACGCCAAGAAAATTAGCGAGCTGGACTACAAGAACAAACGG
AAGTTCTTCGAACCTTTCTCAGGATTTAGACAGAAGGTGCTGGATAAGATCGATGAAATCTTCGTGTCCA
AGCCCGAGAGAAAGAAGCCTAGCGGAGCCCTGCACAAGGAAACCTTCAGAAAGGAAGAAGAGTTCTACCA
GTCTTATGGGGGCAAAGAAGGCGTGCTGAAGGCCCTGGAACTCGGCAAGATCAGAAAGGTGAAGGGAAAG
ATTGTGAAGAACGGCGACATGTTCAGAGTGGACATCTTCAAGCACAAGAAGACCAACAAGTTCTATGCCG
TGCCTATCTACACAATGGATTTCGCCCTGAAAGTGCTGCCTAACAAGGCTGTCGCCAGATCTAAGAAGGG
CGAGATCAAGGACTGGATCCTGATGGACGAAAACTACGAGTTCTGCTTCAGCCTGTACAAGGACAGCCTG
ATCCTGATCCAAACAAAGAAGATGCAGGAGCCTGAATTCGTGTACTACAACGCCTTCACAAGCAGCACCG
TGAGCCTGATCGTGTCTAAACATGATAACAAGTTCGAAACCCTGTCCAAGAACCAAAAGATCCTGTTCAA
GAACGCCAACGAGAAGGAAGTGATCGCCAAGGGCATCGGCATTCAGAATCTGAAGGTGTTCGAGAAATAT
ATCGTGTCCGCTCTGGGAGAGGTTACAAAGGCCGAGTTTCGGCAGAGAGAAGATTTTAAGAAGTCTGGCG
GCTCAAAAAGAACCGCCGACGGCAGCGAATTCGAGCCCAAGAAGAAGAGGAAAGTCTAATAGATCTCGAC
TGTGCCTTCTAGTTGCCAGCCATCTGTTGTTTGCCCCTCCCCCGTGCCTTCCTTGACCCTGGAAGGTGCC
ACTCCCACTGTCCTTTCCTAATAAAATGAGGAAATTGCATCGCATTGTCTGAGTAGGTGTCATTCTATTC
TGGGGGGTGGGGTGGGGCAGGACAGCAAGGGGGAGGATTGGGAAGACAATAGCAGGCATGCTGGGGATGC
GGTGGGCTCTATGGCTCGAGCGGCCCAAAAAAAGCGGTTTTAGGGGATTGTAACCCCGCAGAGTCCCGCA
AACTCTTTATTCTAGTCCCTTTTCAGGGACTAGAACAGAGACGTACAAAAAAGAGCAAGAAGCTAAAAAA
GATTTAAAAATTATTTTTAGCGCAGTTAATGGAACAGGAACTAAATTTACCCCAAAATGTATTTTGTGTG
CTCATTTACAACCGTCTCCGGTGTTTCGTCCTTTCCACAAGATATATAAAGCCAAGAAATCGAAATACTT
TCAAGTTACGGTAAGCATATGATAGTCCATTTTAAAACATAATTTTAAAACTGCAAACTACCCAAGAAAT
TATTACTTTCTACGTCACGTATTTTGTACTAATATCTTTGTGTTTACAGTCAAATTAATTCTAATTATCT
CTCTAACAGCCTTGTATCGTATATGCAAATATGAAGGAATCATGGGAAATAGGCCCTCAGGAACCCCTAG
TGATGGAGTTGGCCACTCCCTCTCTGCGCGCTCGCTCGCTCACTGAGGCCGGGCGACCAAAGGTCGCCCG
ACGCCCGGGCTTTGCCCGGGCGGCCTCAGTGAGCGAGCGAGCGCGCAGCCTTAATTAACCTAATTCACTG
GCCGTCGTTTTACAACGTCGTGACTGGGAAAACCCTGGCGTTACCCAACTTAATCGCCTTGCAGCACATC
CCCCTTTCGCCAGCTGGCGTAATAGCGAAGAGGCCCGCACCGATCGCCCTTCCCAACAGTTGCGCAGCCT
GAATGGCGAATGGG
[124 nt withheld, positions 5265-5388]
C
[91 nt withheld, positions 5390-5480]
A
[49 nt withheld, positions 5482-5530]
CCTTTGACGTTGGAGTCCACGTTCTTT
[37 nt withheld, positions 5558-5594]
ACCCTATCTCGGTCTATTCTTTTGATTTATAAGGGATTTTGCCGATTTCGGCCTATTGGTTAAAAAATGA
GCTGATTTAACAAAAATTTAACGCGAATTTTAACAAAATATTAACGCTTACAATTTAGGTGGCACTTTTC
GGGGAAATGTGCGCGGAACCCCTATTTGTTTATTTTTCTAAATACATTCAAATATGTATCCGCTCATGAG
ACAATAACCCTGATAAATGCTTCAATAATATTGAAAAAGGAAGAGTATGAGTATTCAACATTTCCGTGTC
GCCCTTATTCCCTTTTTTGCGGCATTTTGCCTTCCTGTTTTTGCTCACCCAGAAACGCTGGTGAAAGTAA
AAGATGCTGAAGATCAGTTGGGTGCACGAGTGGGTTACATCGAACTGGATCTCAACAGCGGTAAGATCCT
TGAGAGTTTTCGCCCCGAAGAACGTTTTCCAATGATGAGCACTTTTAAAGTTCTGCTATGTGGCGCGGTA
TTATCCCGTATTGACGCCGGGCAAGAGCAACTCGGTCGCCGCATACACTATTCTCAGAATGACTTGGTTG
AGTACTCACCAGTCACAGAAAAGCATCTTACGGATGGCATGACAGTAAGAGAATTATGCAGTGCTGCCAT
AACCATGAGTGATAACACTGCGGCCAACTTACTTCTGACAACGATCGGAGGACCGAAGGAGCTAACCGCT
TTTTTGCACAACATGGGGGATCATGTAACTCGCCTTGATCGTTGGGAACCGGAGCTGAATGAAGCCATAC
CAAACGACGAGCGTGACACCACGATGCCTGTAGCAATGGCAACAACGTTGCGCAAACTATTAACTGGCGA
ACTACTTACTCTAGCTTCCCGGCAACAATTAATAGACTGGATGGAGGCGGATAAAGTTGCAGGACCACTT
CTGCGCTCGGCCCTTCCGGCTGGCTGGTTTATTGCTGATAAATCTGGAGCCGGTGAGCGTGGGTCTCGCG
GTATCATTGCAGCACTGGGGCCAGATGGTAAGCCCTCCCGTATCGTAGTTATCTACACGACGGGGAGTCA
GGCAACTATGGATGAACGAAATAGACAGATCGCTGAGATAGGTGCCTCACTGATTAAGCATTGGTAACTG
TCAGACCAAGTTTACTCATATATACTTTAGATTGATTTAAAACTTCATTTTTAATTTAAAAGGATCTAGG
TGAAGATCCTTTTTGATAATCTCATGACCAAAATCCCTTAACGTGAGTTTTCGTTCCACTGAGCGTCAGA
CCCCGTAGAAAAGATCAAAGGATCTTCTTGAGATCCTTTTTTTCTGCGCGTAATCTGCTGCTTGCAAACA
AAAAAACCACCGCTACCAGCGGTGGTTTGTTTGCCGGATCAAGAGCTACCAACTCTTTTTCCGAAGGTAA
CTGGCTTCAGCAGAGCGCAGATACCAAATACTGTTCTTCTAGTGTAGCCGTAGTTAGGCCACCACTTCAA
GAACTCTGTAGCACCGCCTACATACCTCGCTCTGCTAATCCTGTTACCAGTGGCTGCTGCCAGTGGCGAT
AAGTCGTGTCTTACCGGGTTGGACTCAAGACGATAGTTACCGGATAAGGCGCAGCGGTCGGGCTGAACGG
GGGGTTCGTGCACACAGCCCAGCTTGGAGCGAACGACCTACACCGAACTGAGATACCTACAGCGTGAGCT
ATGAGAAAGCGCCACGCTTCCCGAAGGGAGAAAGGCGGACAGGTATCCGGTAAGCGGCAGGGTCGGAACA
GGAGAGCGCACGAGGGAGCTTCCAGGGGGAAACGCCTGGTATCTTTATAGTCCTGTCGGGTTTCGCCACC
TCTGACTTGAGCGTCGATTTTTGTGATGCTCGTCAGGGGGGCGGAGCCTATGGAAAAACGCCAGCAACGC
GGCCTTTTTACGGTTCCTGGCCTTTTGCTGGCCTTTTGCTCACATGTTCTTTCCTGCGTTATCCCCTGAT
TCTGTGGATAACCGTATTACCGCCTTTGAGTGAGCTGATACCGCTCGCCGCAGCCGAACGACCGAGCGCA
GCGAGTCAGTGAGCGAGGAAGCGGAAGAGCGCCCAATACGCAAACCGCCTCTCCCCGCGCGTTGGCCGAT
TCATTAATGCAGCTGGCACGACAGGTTTCCCGACTGGAAAGCGGGCAGTGAGCGCAACGCAATTAATGTG
AGTTAGCTCACTCATTAGGCACCCCAGGCTTTACACTTTATGCTTCCGGCTCGTATGTTGTGTGGAATTG
TGAGCGGATAACAATTTCACACAGGAAACAGCTATGACCATGATTACGCCAGATTTAATTAAGG
